>Addgene plasmid #227228 | F118L USP7 TRAF | addgene full sequence | sequence record 449534 | Addgene NGS Result
TTGAGATCCTTTTTTTCTGCGCGTAATCTGCTGCTTGCAAACAAAAAAACCACCGCTACCAGCGGTGGTT
TGTTTGCCGGATCAAGAGCTACCAACTCTTTTTCCGAAGGTAACTGGCTTCAGCAGAGCGCAGATACCAA
ATACTGTCCTTCTAGTGTAGCCGTAGTTAGGCCACCACTTCAAGAACTCTGTAGCACCGCCTACATACCT
CGCTCTGCTAATCCTGTTACCAGTGGCTGCTGCCAGTGGCGATAAGTCGTGTCTTACCGGGTTGGACTCA
AGACGATAGTTACCGGATAAGGCGCAGCGGTCGGGCTGAACGGGGGGTTCGTGCACACAGCCCAGCTTGG
AGCGAACGACCTACACCGAACTGAGATACCTACAGCGTGAGCTATGAGAAAGCGCCACGCTTCCCGAAGG
GAGAAAGGCGGACAGGTATCCGGTAAGCGGCAGGGTCGGAACAGGAGAGCGCACGAGGGAGCTTCCAGGG
GGAAACGCCTGGTATCTTTATAGTCCTGTCGGGTTTCGCCACCTCTGACTTGAGCGTCGATTTTTGTGAT
GCTCGTCAGGGGGGCGGAGCCTATGGAAAAACGCCAGCAACGCGGCCTTTTTACGGTTCCTGGCCTTTTG
CTGGCCTTTTGCTCACATGTTCTTTCCTGCGTTATCCCCTGATTCTGTGGATAACCGTATTACCGCCTTT
GAGTGAGCTGATACCGCTCGCCGCAGCCGAACGACCGAGCGCAGCGAGTCAGTGAGCGAGGAAGCGGAAG
AGCGCCTGATGCGGTATTTTCTCCTTACGCATCTGTGCGGTATTTCACACCGCAATGGTGCACTCTCAGT
ACAATCTGCTCTGATGCCGCATAGTTAAGCCAGTATACACTCCGCTATCGCTACGTGACTGGGTCATGGC
TGCGCCCCGACACCCGCCAACACCCGCTGACGCGCCCTGACGGGCTTGTCTGCTCCCGGCATCCGCTTAC
AGACAAGCTGTGACCGTCTCCGGGAGCTGCATGTGTCAGAGGTTTTCACCGTCATCACCGAAACGCGCGA
GGCAGCTGCGGTAAAGCTCATCAGCGTGGTCGTGAAGCGATTCACAGATGTCTGCCTGTTCATCCGCGTC
CAGCTCGTTGAGTTTCTCCAGAAGCGTTAATGTCTGGCTTCTGATAAAGCGGGCCATGTTAAGGGCGGTT
TTTTCCTGTTTGGTCACTGATGCCTCCGTGTAAGGGGGATTTCTGTTCATGGGGGTAATGATACCGATGA
AACGAGAGAGGATGCTCACGATACGGGTTACTGATGATGAACATGCCCGGTTACTGGAACGTTGTGAGGG
TAAACAACTGGCGGTATGGATGCGGCGGGACCAGAGAAAAATCACTCAGGGTCAATGCCAGCGCTTCGTT
AATACAGATGTAGGTGTTCCACAGGGTAGCCAGCAGCATCCTGCGATGCAGATCCGGAACATAATGGTGC
AGGGCGCTGACTTCCGCGTTTCCAGACTTTACGAAACACGGAAACCGAAGACCATTCATGTTGTTGCTCA
GGTCGCAGACGTTTTGCAGCAGCAGTCGCTTCACGTTCGCTCGCGTATCGGTGATTCATTCTGCTAACCA
GTAAGGCAACCCCGCCAGCCTAGCCGGGTCCTCAACGACAGGAGCACGATCATGCGCACCCGTGGGGCCG
CCATGCCGGCGATAATGGCCTGCTTCTCGCCGAAACGTTTGGTGGCGGGACCAGTGACGAAGGCTTGAGC
GAGGGCGTGCAAGATTCCGAATACCGCAAGCGACAGGCCGATCATCGTCGCGCTCCAGCGAAAGCGGTCC
TCGCCGAAAATGACCCAGAGCGCTGCCGGCACCTGTCCTACGAGTTGCATGATAAAGAAGACAGTCATAA
GTGCGGCGACGATAGTCATGCCCCGCGCCCACCGGAAGGAGCTGACTGGGTTGAAGGCTCTCAAGGGCAT
CGGTCGAGATCCCGGTGCCTAATGAGTGAGCTAACTTACATTAATTGCGTTGCGCTCACTGCCCGCTTTC
CAGTCGGGAAACCTGTCGTGCCAGCTGCATTAATGAATCGGCCAACGCGCGGGGAGAGGCGGTTTGCGTA
TTGGGCGCCAGGGTGGTTTTTCTTTTCACCAGTGAGACGGGCAACAGCTGATTGCCCTTCACCGCCTGGC
CCTGAGAGAGTTGCAGCAAGCGGTCCACGCTGGTTTGCCCCAGCAGGCGAAAATCCTGTTTGATGGTGGT
TAACGGCGGGATATAACATGAGCTGTCTTCGGTATCGTCGTATCCCACTACCGAGATATCCGCACCAACG
CGCAGCCCGGACTCGGTAATGGCGCGCATTGCGCCCAGCGCCATCTGATCGTCGGCAACCAGCATCGCAG
TGGGAACGATGCCCTCATTCAGCATTTGCATGGTTTGTTGAAAACCGGACATGGCACTCCAGTCGCCTTC
CCGTTCCGCTATCGGCTGAATTTGATTGCGAGTGAGATATTTATGCCAGCCAGCCAGACGCAGACGCGCC
GAGACAGAACTTAATGGGCCCGCTAACAGCGCGATTTGCTGGTGACCCAATGCGACCAGATGCTCCACGC
CCAGTCGCGTACCGTCTTCATGGGAGAAAATAATACTGTTGATGGGTGTCTGGTCAGAGACATCAAGAAA
TAACGCCGGAACATTAGTGCAGGCAGCTTCCACAGCAATGGCATCCTGGTCATCCAGCGGATAGTTAATG
ATCAGCCCACTGACGCGTTGCGCGAGAAGATTGTGCACCGCCGCTTTACAGGCTTCGACGCCGCTTCGTT
CTACCATCGACACCACCACGCTGGCACCCAGTTGATCGGCGCGAGATTTAATCGCCGCGACAATTTGCGA
CGGCGCGTGCAGGGCCAGACTGGAGGTGGCAACGCCAATCAGCAACGACTGTTTGCCCGCCAGTTGTTGT
GCCACGCGGTTGGGAATGTAATTCAGCTCCGCCATCGCCGCTTCCACTTTTTCCCGCGTTTTCGCAGAAA
CGTGGCTGGCCTGGTTCACCACGCGGGAAACGGTCTGATAAGAGACACCGGCATACTCTGCGACATCGTA
TAACGTTACTGGTTTCACATTCACCACCCTGAATTGACTCTCTTCCGGGCGCTATCATGCCATACCGCGA
AAGGTTTTGCGCCATTCGATGGTGTCCGGGATCTCGACGCTCTCCCTTATGCGACTCCTGCATTAGGAAG
CAGCCCAGTAGTAGGTTGAGGCCGTTGAGCACCGCCGCCGCAAGGAATGGTGCATGCAAGGAGATGGCGC
CCAACAGTCCCCCGGCCACGGGGCCTGCCACCATACCCACGCCGAAACAAGCGCTCATGAGCCCGAAGTG
GCGAGCCCGATCTTCCCCATCGGTGATGTCGGCGATATAGGCGCCAGCAACCGCACCTGTGGCGCCGGTG
ATGCCGGCCACGATGCGTCCGGCGTAGAGGATCGAGATCTCGATCCCGCGAAATTAATACGACTCACTAT
AGGGGAATTGTGAGCGGATAACAATTCCCCTCTAGAAATAATTTTGTTTAACTTTAAGAAGGAGATATAC
CATGGGCAGCAGCCATCATCATCATCATCACAGCAGCGGCCTGGTGCCGCGCGGCAGCCATATGGGATCC
GAAAACCTGTATTTTCAGGGTGATACCTCGTGGCGCAGCGAAGCAACCTTTCAATTTACCGTGGAACGCT
TTAGCCGTCTGTCCGAATCTGTCCTGTCACCGCCGTGCTTTGTCCGTAACCTGCCGTGGAAAATTATGGT
GATGCCGCGTTTCTATCCGGACCGTCCGCATCAGAAGTCCGTGGGCTTTTTGCTGCAATGCAACGCGGAA
AGCGATTCTACCAGTTGGTCCTGTCACGCGCAGGCCGTTCTGAAAATTATCAATTACCGCGATGACGAAA
AGTCATTTTCGCGTCGCATTAGCCACCTGTTTTTCCACAAAGAAAACGACTGGGGCTTTAGCAATTTCAT
GGCGTGGTCTGAAGTTACCGATCCGGAAAAAGGTTTCATCGATGACGATAAGGTCACGTTTGAAGTGTTC
GTTCAAGCAGATGCTCCGCATGGTGTCGCCTGGTAACTCGAGGAATTCGAGCTCCGTCGACAAGCTTGCG
GCCGCACTCGAGCACCACCACCACCACCACTGAGATCCGGCTGCTAACAAAGCCCGAAAGGAAGCTGAGT
TGGCTGCTGCCACCGCTGAGCAATAACTAGCATAACCCCTTGGGGCCTCTAAACGGGTCTTGAGGGGTTT
TTTGCTGAAAGGAGGAACTATATCCGGATTGGCGAATGGG
[124 nt withheld, positions 4311-4434]
C
[91 nt withheld, positions 4436-4526]
A
[49 nt withheld, positions 4528-4576]
CCTTTGACGTTGGAGTCCACGTTCTTT
[37 nt withheld, positions 4604-4640]
ACCCTATCTCGGTCTATTCTTTTGATTTATAAGGGATTTTGCCGATTTCGGCCTATTGGTTAAAAAATGA
GCTGATTTAACAAAAATTTAACGCGAATTTTAACAAAATATTAACGCTTACAATTTAGGTGGCACTTTTC
GGGGAAATGTGCGCGGAACCCCTATTTGTTTATTTTTCTAAATACATTCAAATATGTATCCGCTCATGAA
TTAATTCTTAGAAAAACTCATCGAGCATCAAATGAAACTGCAATTTATTCATATCAGGATTATCAATACC
ATATTTTTGAAAAAGCCGTTTCTGTAATGAAGGAGAAAACTCACCGAGGCAGTTCCATAGGATGGCAAGA
TCCTGGTATCGGTCTGCGATTCCGACTCGTCCAACATCAATACAACCTATTAATTTCCCCTCGTCAAAAA
TAAGGTTATCAAGTGAGAAATCACCATGAGTGACGACTGAATCCGGTGAGAATGGCAAAAGTTTATGCAT
TTCTTTCCAGACTTGTTCAACAGGCCAGCCATTACGCTCGTCATCAAAATCACTCGCATCAACCAAACCG
TTATTCATTCGTGATTGCGCCTGAGCGAGACGAAATACGCGATCGCTGTTAAAAGGACAATTACAAACAG
GAATCGAATGCAACCGGCGCAGGAACACTGCCAGCGCATCAACAATATTTTCACCTGAATCAGGATATTC
TTCTAATACCTGGAATGCTGTTTTCCCGGGGATCGCAGTGGTGAGTAACCATGCATCATCAGGAGTACGG
ATAAAATGCTTGATGGTCGGAAGAGGCATAAATTCCGTCAGCCAGTTTAGTCTGACCATCTCATCTGTAA
CATCATTGGCAACGCTACCTTTGCCATGTTTCAGAAACAACTCTGGCGCATCGGGCTTCCCATACAATCG
ATAGATTGTCGCACCTGATTGCCCGACATTATCGCGAGCCCATTTATACCCATATAAATCAGCATCCATG
TTGGAATTTAATCGCGGCCTAGAGCAAGACGTTTCCCGTTGAATATGGCTCATAACACCCCTTGTATTAC
TGTTTATGTAAGCAGACAGTTTTATTGTTCATGACCAAAATCCCTTAACGTGAGTTTTCGTTCCACTGAG
CGTCAGACCCCGTAGAAAAGATCAAAGGATCTTC
Features (pLannotate 1.2.2; 22 found; start..end, strand, type, name):
      1..589     +  rep_origin     ori: high-copy-number ColE1/pMB1/pBR322/pUC origin of replication
    775..914     -  misc_feature   bom: basis of mobility region from pBR322
   1016..1207    -  CDS            rop: Rop protein, which maintains plasmids at low copy number; rop
   1224..1604    +  CDS            YPB1_ECOLX: Protein predicted: Swiss-Prot protein existence level 4. From Escherichia coli.
   1676..1967    -  CDS            TcR (fragment): tetracycline efflux protein; tet; confers resistance to tetracycline
   1982..2003    -  protein_bind   CAP binding site: CAP binding activates transcription in the presence of cAMP. E. coli catabolite activator protein
   2016..3098    -  CDS            lacI: lac repressor; lacI; The lac repressor binds to the lac operator to inhibit transcription in E. coli. This inhibition can be relieved by adding lactose or isopropyl-β-D-thiogalactopyranoside (IPTG).
   3099..3176    -  promoter       lacI promoter: lacI
   3184..3463    -  CDS            TcR (fragment): tetracycline efflux protein; tet; confers resistance to tetracycline
   3485..3503    +  promoter       T7 promoter: promoter for bacteriophage T7 RNA polymerase
   3504..3528    +  protein_bind   lac operator: The lac repressor binds to the lac operator to inhibit transcription in E. coli. This inhibition can be relieved by adding lactose or isopropyl-β-D-thiogalactopyranoside (IPTG). lac repressor encoded by lacI
   3543..3565    +  RBS            RBS: efficient ribosome binding site from bacteriophage T7 gene 10 (Olins and Rangwala, 1989)
   3584..3600    +  CDS            capTEV™ (fragment): composite tag for in vivo biotinylation, TEV protease cleavage, and 6xHis tagging
   3611..3628    +  CDS            thrombin site: thrombin recognition and cleavage site
   3641..3660    +  CDS            TEV site (fragment): tobacco etch virus (TEV) protease recognition and cleavage site
   3662..4093    +  CDS            USP7 (fragment): UBP7_HUMAN - Also known as HAUSP. Experimental evidence at protein level: Swiss-Prot protein existence level 1. (Microbial infection) Contributes to the overall stabilization and trans-activation capability of the herpesvirus 1 trans-acting transcriptional protein ICP0/VMW110 during HSV-1 infection. From Homo sapiens (Human).
   4143..4160    +  CDS            9xHis (fragment): 9xHis affinity tag
   4170..4219    +  CDS            SET1 (fragment): solubility-enhancement tag derived from T7 phage gene 10B
   4227..4274    +  terminator     T7 terminator: transcription terminator for bacteriophage T7 RNA polymerase
   4311..4739    +  rep_origin     f1 ori (sequence partly withheld): f1 bacteriophage origin of replication; arrow indicates direction of (+) strand synthesis
   4792..4849    +  promoter       AmpR promoter (fragment): bla
   4858..5673    -  CDS            KanR: aminoglycoside phosphotransferase; aph(3')-Ia; confers resistance to kanamycin in bacteria or G418 (Geneticin®) in eukaryotes
