[The description below was written by a language model from this plasmid's Addgene catalogue record and pLannotate feature annotations shown in this document.]
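Description:
F118L USP7 TRAF is a bacterial expression plasmid built on the pET28b backbone for producing a mutant fragment of human USP7 (ubiquitin carboxyl-terminal hydrolase 7, also called HAUSP) in E. coli. The 432 bp insert encodes residues 62–205, which correspond to the TRAF-like domain, and carries the F118L substitution. The depositor describes this substitution as a Hao-Fountain syndrome patient mutation. The plasmid replicates from a pBR322-type origin accompanied by the bom region and the rop gene, consistent with its listing as low copy. It is selected with kanamycin through an aminoglycoside phosphotransferase gene, and an f1 origin is also present.

Expression is driven by a T7 promoter followed by a lac operator and the T7 gene 10 ribosome binding site. A plasmid-borne lacI gene supplies the repressor, so transcription needs a host that provides T7 RNA polymerase and is induced with IPTG. A T7 terminator closes the cassette. The USP7 fragment carries an N-terminal 6His tag for metal-affinity purification. The feature table places a thrombin cleavage site and a partial match to a TEV protease site between the tag and the insert, which suggests the tag can be removed by protease treatment. A short His-tag match downstream of the insert probably reflects the backbone's optional C-terminal tag; the record lists only an N-terminal tag, so it is likely not part of the expressed protein. Small annotated fragments such as TcR and an AmpR promoter piece are backbone remnants or partial annotation matches.

The associated work concerns USP7/MAGEL2 complex assembly and its disruption by neurodevelopmental disease mutations. This suggests the construct is used to make recombinant mutant TRAF domain for biochemical, binding or structural comparison with the wild type.
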