Addgene plasmid #227228: F118L USP7 TRAF
Depositing lab: Irina Bezsonova. Publication: Mechanisms of USP7/MAGEL2 Complex Assembly and Its Mutational Disruption in Neurodevelopmental Diseases. Korchak EJ, Soriano GA, Semenova I, Hao B, Stepihar D, Bayat T, Tacer KF, Bezsonova I. bioRxiv [Preprint]. 2026 Apr 28:2026.04.24.720667. doi: 10.64898/2026.04.24.720667. PubMed 42094436.
Backbone
  Vector backbone: pET28b
  Backbone manufacturer: Novagen, 69865-5
  Backbone size w/o insert (bp): 5368
  Vector type: Bacterial Expression
Growth in bacteria
  Bacterial resistance: Kanamycin, 50 μg/mL
  Growth temperature: 37°C
  Growth strain: DH5alpha
  Copy number: Low Copy
Gene/Insert
  Gene/Insert name: USP7 (Ubiquitin carboxyl-terminal hydrolase 7) (alt name: HAUSP)
  Species: H. sapiens (human)
  Insert size (bp): 432
  Mutation: F118L; aa 62-205
  Entrez Gene: USP7 (a.k.a. C16DELp13.2, DEL16P13.2, HAFOUS, HAUSP, TEF1)
  Promoter: T7-promoter
  Tag / fusion protein: 6His (N terminal on insert)
Terms and licenses: Academic/Nonprofit Terms; Industry Terms: Not Available to Industry
Depositor comments: TRAF-like domain of USP7 Hao-Fountain patient mutation F118L
How to cite: F118L USP7 TRAF was a gift from Irina Bezsonova (Addgene plasmid # 227228 ; http://n2t.net/addgene:227228 ; RRID:Addgene_227228)
